>Addgene plasmid #223813 | pET50b_SynPspA | addgene full sequence | sequence record 485233 | Addgene NGS Result
GAGCTCGCTCTGGTGCCACGCGGTAGTAAAGAAACCGCTGCTGCTAAATTCGAACGCCAGCACATGGACA
GCTCTACTTCTGCTGCTCTCGAGGCTTAATTAACCTAGGCTGCTAAACAAAGCCCGAAAGGAAGCTGAGT
TGGCTGCTGCCACCGCTGAGCAATAACTAGCATAACCCCTTGGGGCCTCTAAACGGGTCTTGAGGGGTTT
TTTGCTGAAAGGAGGAACTATATCCGGATTGGCGAATGGG
[124 nt withheld, positions 251-374]
C
[91 nt withheld, positions 376-466]
A
[49 nt withheld, positions 468-516]
CCTTTGACGTTGGAGTCCACGTTCTTT
[37 nt withheld, positions 544-580]
ACCCTATCTCGGTCTATTCTTTTGATTTATAAGGGATTTTGCCGATTTCGGCCTATTGGTTAAAAAATGA
GCTGATTTAACAAAAATTTAACGCGAATTTTAACAAAATATTAACGCTTACAATTTAGGTGGCACTTTTC
GGGGAAATGTGCGCGGAACCCCTATTTGTTTATTTTTCTAAATACATTCAAATATGTATCCGCTCATGAA
TTAATTCTTAGAAAAACTCATCGAGCATCAAATGAAACTGCAATTTATTCATATCAGGATTATCAATACC
ATATTTTTGAAAAAGCCGTTTCTGTAATGAAGGAGAAAACTCACCGAGGCAGTTCCATAGGATGGCAAGA
TCCTGGTATCGGTCTGCGATTCCGACTCGTCCAACATCAATACAACCTATTAATTTCCCCTCGTCAAAAA
TAAGGTTATCAAGTGAGAAATCACCATGAGTGACGACTGAATCCGGTGAGAATGGCAAAAGTTTATGCAT
TTCTTTCCAGACTTGTTCAACAGGCCAGCCATTACGCTCGTCATCAAAATCACTCGCATCAACCAAACCG
TTATTCATTCGTGATTGCGCCTGAGCGAGACGAAATACGCGATCACTGTTAAAAGGACAATTACAAACAG
GAATCGAATGCAACCGGCGCAGGAACACTGCCAGCGCATCAACAATATTTTCACCTGAATCAGGATATTC
TTCTAATACCTGGAATGCTGTTTTGCCGGGGATCGCAGTGGTGAGTAACCATGCATCATCAGGAGTACGG
ATAAAATGCTTGATGGTCGGAAGAGGCATAAATTCCGTCAGCCAGTTTAGTCTGACCATCTCATCTGTAA
CATCATTGGCAACGCTACCTTTGCCATGTTTCAGAAACAACTCTGGCGCATCGGGCTTCCCATACAATCG
ATAGATTGTCGCACCTGATTGCCCGACATTATCGCGAGCCCATTTATACCCATATAAATCAGCATCCATG
TTGGAATTTAATCGCGGCCTAGAGCAAGACGTTTCCCGTTGAATATGGCTCATAACACCCCTTGTATTAC
TGTTTATGTAAGCAGACAGTTTTATTGTTCATGACCAAAATCCCTTAACGTGAGTTTTCGTTCCACTGAG
CGTCAGACCCCGTAGAAAAGATCAAAGGATCTTCTTGAGATCCTTTTTTTCTGCGCGTAATCTGCTGCTT
GCAAACAAAAAAACCACCGCTACCAGCGGTGGTTTGTTTGCCGGATCAAGAGCTACCAACTCTTTTTCCG
AAGGTAACTGGCTTCAGCAGAGCGCAGATACCAAATACTGTCCTTCTAGTGTAGCCGTAGTTAGGCCACC
ACTTCAAGAACTCTGTAGCACCGCCTACATACCTCGCTCTGCTAATCCTGTTACCAGTGGCTGCTGCCAG
TGGCGATAAGTCGTGTCTTACCGGGTTGGACTCAAGACGATAGTTACCGGATAAGGCGCAGCGGTCGGGC
TGAACGGGGGGTTCGTGCACACAGCCCAGCTTGGAGCGAACGACCTACACCGAACTGAGATACCTACAGC
GTGAGCTATGAGAAAGCGCCACGCTTCCCGAAGGGAGAAAGGCGGACAGGTATCCGGTAAGCGGCAGGGT
CGGAACAGGAGAGCGCACGAGGGAGCTTCCAGGGGGAAACGCCTGGTATCTTTATAGTCCTGTCGGGTTT
CGCCACCTCTGACTTGAGCGTCGATTTTTGTGATGCTCGTCAGGGGGGCGGAGCCTATGGAAAAACGCCA
GCAACGCGGCCTTTTTACGGTTCCTGGCCTTTTGCTGGCCTTTTGCTCACATGTTCTTTCCTGCGTTATC
CCCTGATTCTGTGGATAACCGTATTACCGCCTTTGAGTGAGCTGATACCGCTCGCCGCAGCCGAACGACC
GAGCGCAGCGAGTCAGTGAGCGAGGAAGCGGAAGAGCGCCTGATGCGGTATTTTCTCCTTACGCATCTGT
GCGGTATTTCACACCGCAATGGTGCACTCTCAGTACAATCTGCTCTGATGCCGCATAGTTAAGCCAGTAT
ACACTCCGCTATCGCTACGTGACTGGGTCATGGCTGCGCCCCGACACCCGCCAACACCCGCTGACGCGCC
CTGACGGGCTTGTCTGCTCCCGGCATCCGCTTACAGACAAGCTGTGACCGTCTCCGGGAGCTGCATGTGT
CAGAGGTTTTCACCGTCATCACCGAAACGCGCGAGGCAGCTGCGGTAAAGCTCATCAGCGTGGTCGTGAA
GCGATTCACAGATGTCTGCCTGTTCATCCGCGTCCAGCTCGTTGAGTTTCTCCAGAAGCGTTAATGTCTG
GCTTCTGATAAAGCGGGCCATGTTAAGGGCGGTTTTTTCCTGTTTGGTCACTGATGCCTCCGTGTAAGGG
GGATTTCTGTTCATGGGGGTAATGATACCGATGAAACGAGAGAGGATGCTCACGATACGGGTTACTGATG
ATGAACATGCCCGGTTACTGGAACGTTGTGAGGGTAAACAACTGGCGGTATGGATGCGGCGGGACCAGAG
AAAAATCACTCAGGGTCAATGCCAGCGCTTCGTTAATACAGATGTAGGTGTTCCACAGGGTAGCCAGCAG
CATCCTGCGATGCAGATCCGGAACATAATGGTGCAGGGCGCTGACTTCCGCGTTTCCAGACTTTACGAAA
CACGGAAACCGAAGACCATTCATGTTGTTGCTCAGGTCGCAGACGTTTTGCAGCAGCAGTCGCTTCACGT
TCGCTCGCGTATCGGTGATTCATTCTGCTAACCAGTAAGGCAACCCCGCCAGCCTAGCCGGGTCCTCAAC
GACAGGAGCACGATCATGCTAGTCATGCCCCGCGCCCACCGGAAGGAGCTGACTGGGTTGAAGGCTCTCA
AGGGCATCGGTCGAGATCCCGGTGCCTAATGAGTGAGCTAACTTACATTAATTGCGTTGCGCTCACTGCC
CGCTTTCCAGTCGGGAAACCTGTCGTGCCAGCTGCATTAATGAATCGGCCAACGCGCGGGGAGAGGCGGT
TTGCGTATTGGGCGCCAGGGTGGTTTTTCTTTTCACCAGTGAGACGGGCAACAGCTGATTGCCCTTCACC
GCCTGGCCCTGAGAGAGTTGCAGCAAGCGGTCCACGCTGGTTTGCCCCAGCAGGCGAAAATCCTGTTTGA
TGGTGGTTAACGGCGGGATATAACATGAGCTGTCTTCGGTATCGTCGTATCCCACTACCGAGATGTCCGC
ACCAACGCGCAGCCCGGACTCGGTAATGGCGCGCATTGCGCCCAGCGCCATCTGATCGTTGGCAACCAGC
ATCGCAGTGGGAACGATGCCCTCATTCAGCATTTGCATGGTTTGTTGAAAACCGGACATGGCACTCCAGT
CGCCTTCCCGTTCCGCTATCGGCTGAATTTGATTGCGAGTGAGATATTTATGCCAGCCAGCCAGACGCAG
ACGCGCCGAGACAGAACTTAATGGGCCCGCTAACAGCGCGATTTGCTGGTGACCCAATGCGACCAGATGC
TCCACGCCCAGTCGCGTACCGTCTTCATGGGAGAAAATAATACTGTTGATGGGTGTCTGGTCAGAGACAT
CAAGAAATAACGCCGGAACATTAGTGCAGGCAGCTTCCACAGCAATGGCATCCTGGTCATCCAGCGGATA
GTTAATGATCAGCCCACTGACGCGTTGCGCGAGAAGATTGTGCACCGCCGCTTTACAGGCTTCGACGCCG
CTTCGTTCTACCATCGACACCACCACGCTGGCACCCAGTTGATCGGCGCGAGATTTAATCGCCGCGACAA
TTTGCGACGGCGCGTGCAGGGCCAGACTGGAGGTGGCAACGCCAATCAGCAACGACTGTTTGCCCGCCAG
TTGTTGTGCCACGCGGTTGGGAATGTAATTCAGCTCCGCCATCGCCGCTTCCACTTTTTCCCGCGTTTTC
GCAGAAACGTGGCTGGCCTGGTTCACCACGCGGGAAACGGTCTGATAAGAGACACCGGCATACTCTGCGA
CATCGTATAACGTTACTGGTTTCACATTCACCACCCTGAATTGACTCTCTTCCGGGCGCTATCATGCCAT
ACCGCGAAAGGTTTTGCGCCATTCGATGGTGTCCGGGATCTCGACGCTCTCCCTTATGCGACTCCTGCAT
TAGGAAGCAGCCCAGTAGTAGGTTGAGGCCGTTGAGCACCGCCGCCGCAAGGAATGGTGCATGCAAGGAG
ATGGCGCCCAACAGTCCCCCGGCCACGGGGCCTGCCACCATACCCACGCCGAAACAAGCGCTCATGAGCC
CGAAGTGGCGAGCCCGATCTTCCCCATCGGTGATGTCGGCGATATAGGCGCCAGCAACCGCACCTGTGGC
GCCGGTGATGCCGGCCACGATGCGTCCGGCGTAGAGGATCGAGATCGATCTCGATCCCGCGAAATTAATA
CGACTCACTATAGGGGAATTGTGAGCGGATAACAATTCCCCTCTAGAAATAATTTTGTTTAACTTTAAGA
AGGAGATATACATATGGGCAGCAGCCATCACCACCATCACCATTCTAGTATGAACAAAGAAATTTTGGCT
GTAGTTGAAGCCGTATCCAATGAAAAGGCGCTACCTCGCGAGAAGATTTTCGAAGCATTGGAAAGCGCGC
TGGCGACAGCAACAAAGAAAAAATATGAACAAGAGATCGACGTCCGCGTACAGATCGATCGCAAAAGCGG
TGATTTTGACACTTTCCGTCGCTGGTTAGTTGTTGATGAAGTCACCCAGCCGACCAAGGAAATCACCCTT
GAAGCCGCACGTTATGAAGATGAAAGCCTGAACCTGGGCGATTACGTTGAAGATCAGATTGAGTCTGTTA
CCTTTGACCGTATCACTACCCAGACGGCAAAACAGGTTATCGTGCAGAAAGTGCGTGAAGCCGAACGTGC
GATGGTGGTTGATCAGTTCCGTGAACACGAAGGTGAAATCATCACCGGCGTGGTGAAAAAAGTAAACCGC
GACAACATCTCTCTGGATCTGGGCAACAACGCTGAAGCCGTGATCCTGCGCGAAGATATGCTGCCGCGTG
AAAACTTCCGCCCTGGCGACCGCGTTCGTGGCGTGCTCTATTCCGTTCGCCCGGAAGCGCGTGGCGCGCA
ACTGTTCGTCACTCGTTCCAAGCCGGAAATGCTGATCGAACTGTTCCGTATTGAAGTGCCAGAAATCGGC
GAAGAAGTGATTGAAATTAAAGCAGCGGCTCGCGATCCGGGTTCTCGTGCGAAAATCGCGGTGAAAACCA
ACGATAAACGTATCGATCCGGTAGGTGCTTGCGTAGGTATGCGTGGCGCGCGTGTTCAGGCGGTGTCTAC
TGAACTGGGTGGCGAGCGTATCGATATCGTCCTGTGGGATGATAACCCGGCGCAGTTCGTGATTAACGCA
ATGGCACCGGCAGACGTTGCTTCTATCGTGGTGGATGAAGATAAACACACCATGGACATCGCCGTTGAAG
CCGGTAATCTGGCGCAGGCGATTGGCCGTAACGGTCAGAACGTGCGTCTGGCTTCGCAACTGAGCGGTTG
GGAACTCAACGTGATGACCGTTGACGACCTGCAAGCTAAGCATCAGGCGGAAGCGCACGCAGCGATCGAC
ACCTTCACCAAATATCTCGACATCGACGAAGACTTCGCGACTGTTCTGGTAGAAGAAGGCTTCTCGACGC
TGGAAGAATTGGCCTATGTGCCGATGAAAGAGCTGTTGGAAATCGAAGGCCTTGATGAGCCGACCGTTGA
AGCACTGCGCGAGCGTGCTAAAAATGCACTGGCCACCATTGCACAGGCCCAGGAAGAAAGCCTCGGTGAT
AACAAACCGGCTGACGATCTGCTGAACCTTGAAGGGGTAGATCGTGATTTGGCATTCAAACTGGCCGCCC
GTGGCGTTTGTACGCTGGAAGATCTCGCCGAACAGGGCATTGATGATCTGGCTGATATCGAAGGGTTGAC
CGACGAAAAAGCCGGAGCACTGATTATGGCTGCCCGTAATATTTGCTGGTTCGGTGACGAAGCGACTAGT
GGTTCTGGTCATCACCATCACCATCACTCCGCGGCTCTTGAAGTCCTCTTTCAGGGACCCGGGATGGAAC
TATTTAATAGGGTTGGAAGAGTATTGAAGTCCCAATTGACCCATTGGCAGCAGCAGCAAGAAGCTCCGGA
AGATCTGTTGGAGCGCCTGCTGGGCGAAATGGAATTGGAGCTGATCGAGCTGCGTCGCGCACTGGCGCAG
ACCATTGCGACGTTTAAAAGCACTGAGCGCCAACGTGATGCGCAACAGCTGATTGCCCAACGTTGGTACG
AAAAGGCGCAGGCGGCGTTGGACCGTGGTAATGAGCAACTAGCTCGTGAAGCGCTGGGTCAGCGTCAGAG
CTATCAGTCCCACACCGAAGCGCTCGGCAAATCTCTGGGTGAACAACGTGCATTGGTCGAGCAGGTTAGA
GGCCAGCTGCAAAAGCTGGAGCGTAAATACCTGGAGCTTAAGAGCCAGAAGAACCTTTATCTGGCCCGCC
TGAAGTCAGCAATTGCTGCGCAGAAGATCGAGGAGATCGCGGGTAACCTGGACAACGCGAGCGCAAGCTC
TCTGTTCGAACGGATTGAAACCAAAATCCTGGAGTTAGAGGCCGAACGTGAACTGTTGAATCCGCCTCCG
TCCCCGCTGGACAAAAAATTCGAGCAGTGGGAAGAGCAACAAGCTGTGGAAGCAACCCTGGCTGCCATGA
AAGCGCGCCGTAGCTTACCGCCGCCAAGCTCGTAA
Features (pLannotate 1.2.2; 21 found; start..end, strand, type, name):
     28..72      +  CDS            S-Tag: affinity and epitope tag derived from pancreatic ribonuclease A
    116..159     +  CDS            SET1 (fragment): solubility-enhancement tag derived from T7 phage gene 10B
    167..214     +  terminator     T7 terminator: transcription terminator for bacteriophage T7 RNA polymerase
    251..679     +  rep_origin     f1 ori (sequence partly withheld): f1 bacteriophage origin of replication; arrow indicates direction of (+) strand synthesis
    732..789     +  promoter       AmpR promoter (fragment): bla
    798..1613    -  CDS            KanR: aminoglycoside phosphotransferase; aph(3')-Ia; confers resistance to kanamycin in bacteria or G418 (Geneticin®) in eukaryotes
   1735..2323    +  rep_origin     ori: high-copy-number ColE1/pMB1/pBR322/pUC origin of replication
   2509..2648    -  misc_feature   bom: basis of mobility region from pBR322
   2750..2941    -  CDS            rop: Rop protein, which maintains plasmids at low copy number; rop
   2958..3338    +  CDS            YPB1_ECOLX: Protein predicted: Swiss-Prot protein existence level 4. From Escherichia coli.
   3400..3464    -  CDS            TcR (fragment): tetracycline efflux protein; tet; confers resistance to tetracycline
   3479..3500    -  protein_bind   CAP binding site: CAP binding activates transcription in the presence of cAMP. E. coli catabolite activator protein
   3513..4595    -  CDS            lacI: lac repressor; lacI; The lac repressor binds to the lac operator to inhibit transcription in E. coli. This inhibition can be relieved by adding lactose or isopropyl-β-D-thiogalactopyranoside (IPTG).
   4596..4673    -  promoter       lacI promoter: lacI
   4681..4960    -  CDS            TcR (fragment): tetracycline efflux protein; tet; confers resistance to tetracycline
   4986..5004    +  promoter       T7 promoter: promoter for bacteriophage T7 RNA polymerase
   5005..5029    +  protein_bind   lac operator: The lac repressor binds to the lac operator to inhibit transcription in E. coli. This inhibition can be relieved by adding lactose or isopropyl-β-D-thiogalactopyranoside (IPTG). lac repressor encoded by lacI
   5044..5066    +  RBS            RBS: efficient ribosome binding site from bacteriophage T7 gene 10 (Olins and Rangwala, 1989)
   5110..6594    +  CDS            NusA: transcription elongation protein (N utilization substance protein A); nusA; highly soluble in E. coli
   6610..6627    +  CDS            7xHis (fragment): 6xHis affinity tag
   6637..6660    +  CDS            HRV 3C site: recognition and cleavage site for human rhinovirus 3C and PreScission proteases
