[The description below was written by a language model from this plasmid's Addgene catalogue record and pLannotate feature annotations shown in this document.]
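Description:
pET50b_SynPspA is a bacterial expression plasmid built on the pET50 backbone for producing PspA from the cyanobacterium Synechocystis sp. PCC6803 in E. coli as a cleavable NusA fusion. It is propagated through a ColE1/pBR322-type origin that is accompanied by the rop gene and bom site, consistent with the low copy number given in the record, and is selected with kanamycin through an aph(3')-Ia resistance gene. An f1 origin is also present, along with short remnants of a tetracycline resistance gene that are backbone relics rather than functional markers.

Expression is driven by a T7 promoter placed directly upstream of a lac operator and the strong T7 gene 10 ribosome binding site. A lacI gene carried on the plasmid supplies repressor, so transcription requires a host providing T7 RNA polymerase and is induced with IPTG. The annotated reading frame begins with NusA, a highly soluble E. coli protein used to improve the solubility of its fusion partner. NusA is followed by a His tag for metal-affinity purification and a human rhinovirus 3C protease site that lets the N-terminal tags be removed.

The PspA coding sequence is not itself called in the feature table, but the unannotated stretch between the 3C site and the end of the circular record is where it would be expected to lie. An S-Tag and a fragment of the SET1 solubility tag are annotated downstream, ahead of the T7 terminator. The record does not indicate whether these are translated with the insert.

The construct is intended for recombinant production and purification of PspA. The associated publication concerns the protein's ESCRT-III-like fold and its membrane-remodelling activity.
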