Addgene plasmid #223813: pET50b_SynPspA
Purpose: Bacterial expression of SynPspA with N-terminal NusA-tag and 3C cleavage site
Depositing lab: Carsten Sachse. Depositing organization: Forschungszentrum Juelich GmbH. Publication: PspA adopts an ESCRT-III-like fold and remodels bacterial membranes. Junglas B, Huber ST, Heidler T, Schlosser L, Mann D, Hennig R, Clarke M, Hellmann N, Schneider D, Sachse C. Cell. 2021 Jul 8;184(14):3674-3688.e18. doi: 10.1016/j.cell.2021.05.042. Epub 2021 Jun 23. PubMed 34166616.
Backbone
  Vector backbone: pET50
  Vector type: Bacterial Expression
Growth in bacteria
  Bacterial resistance: Kanamycin, 50 μg/mL
  Growth temperature: 37°C
  Growth strain: DH5alpha
  Copy number: Low Copy
Gene/Insert
  Gene/Insert name: SynPspA (alt name: PspA)
  Species: Synechocystis sp. PCC6803
  Tag / fusion protein: NusA (N terminal on backbone)
Terms and licenses: Academic/Nonprofit Terms; Industry Terms: Not Available to Industry
How to cite: pET50b_SynPspA was a gift from Carsten Sachse (Addgene plasmid # 223813 ; http://n2t.net/addgene:223813 ; RRID:Addgene_223813)
